>Addgene plasmid #122470 | pFRT/TO/FLAGHA-SCAF8 | addgene full sequence | sequence record 237976 | Addgene NGS Result
GACATTGATTATTGACTAGTTATTAATAGTAATCAATTACGGGGTCATTAGTTCATAGCCCATATATGGA
GTTCCGCGTTACATAACTTACGGTAAATGGCCCGCCTGGCTGACCGCCCAACGACCCCCGCCCATTGACG
TCAATAATGACGTATGTTCCCATAGTAACGCCAATAGGGACTTTCCATTGACGTCAATGGGTGGAGTATT
TACGGTAAACTGCCCACTTGGCAGTACATCAAGTGTATCATATGCCAAGTACGCCCCCTATTGACGTCAA
TGACGGTAAATGGCCCGCCTGGCATTATGCCCAGTACATGACCTTATGGGACTTTCCTACTTGGCAGTAC
ATCTACGTATTAGTCATCGCTATTACCATGGTGATGCGGTTTTGGCAGTACATCAATGGGCGTGGATAGC
GGTTTGACTCACGGGGATTTCCAAGTCTCCACCCCATTGACGTCAATGGGAGTTTGTTTTGGCACCAAAA
TCAACGGGACTTTCCAAAATGTCGTAACAACTCCGCCCCATTGACGCAAATGGGCGGTAGGCGTGTACGG
TGGGAGGTCTATATAAGCAGAGCTCTCCCTATCAGTGATAGAGATCTCCCTATCAGTGATAGAGATCGTC
GACGAGCTCGTTTAGTGAACCGTCAGATCGCCTGGAGACGCCATCCACGCTGTTTTGACCTCCATAGAAG
ACACCGGGACCGATCCAGCCTCCGGACTCTAGCGTTTAAACTTAAGCTTGGTACCATGGACTACAAGGAC
GACGATGACAAGTACCCTTATGACGTGCCCGATTACGCTTTGAACCAGATATCAACAAGTTTGTACAAAA
AAGCAGGCTTCACCATGCCGCAGCCGCTGCTGCCAGCGCTTCCTCCTTTAAGCAGCCCGTCAGGGGCTGG
AAGCTGTGGACCATCAGGAGGGGAGTGCAGTGGCCGCCGCCTCTTCCGCCGCCGGGCTCGGGGCCTCCGC
AGCGACAACATGGAGGCCGTGAAGACCTTCAATAGCGAGTTGTATTCCCTGAATGACTATAAACCACCCA
TTTCGAAAGCGAAAATGACCCAAATTACTAAGGCAGCCATCAAAGCTATTAAGTTCTATAAACATGTGGT
ACAGAGTGTTGAGAAGTTTATTCAGAAATGTAAACCAGAATACAAAGTACCTGGACTTTATGTTATTGAC
TCCATTGTGCGACAATCCCGACATCAGTTTGGTCAAGAAAAGGATGTGTTTGCACCCAGATTTAGTAATA
ACATCATTAGCACTTTCCAGAATTTATATCGTTGCCCTGGGGATGACAAGAGTAAAATAGTGAGAGTACT
AAACTTATGGCAGAAGAATAATGTATTTAAGAGTGAGATTATTCAGCCCCTTTTGGATATGGCAGCCGGG
ATTCCGCCTCCAGTTGTCACACCTGTTTTGGCCAGCACTACCACTGCTATGAGCAATACTCCAGGAACTC
CAGTCACGCCGGTCACGCCTGCCAATGTGGTTCAGGGATTGCCAGACCCATGGGTATCTCAGATAACAAA
TACAGATACACTTGCGGCTGTAGCTCAGATCTTGCAAAGTCCTCAAGGCCAGCAGCTTCAACAATTAATA
CAAACCTTACAGATACAACAACAGAAGCCCCAGCCTTCCATTCTGCAGGCCCTAGATGCTGGTCTTGTTG
TTCAGTTGCAAGCTCTTACGGCACAACTTACAGCTGCAGCTGCAGCTGCCAACACTCTTACTCCCTTAGA
ACAGGGAGTCTCCTTTAACAAGAAGTTGATGGATAGGTTTGATTTTGGGGAAGACTCTGAGCATAGTGAA
GAACCCAAAAAGGAAATTCCAGCTTCACAACTTTCTCACGTTTCAGAATCTGTGAACAATTCCATTTTTC
ATCAGATAGCAGAACAACTACAACAGCAAAACCTAGAACATCTCAGACAGCAGCTCTTGGAGCAGCAACA
GCCTCAAAAGGCCACTCCTCAGGATAGTCAGGAAGGAACCTTTGGGTCAGAGCATTCAGCGTCACCATCA
CAAGGGAGTAGTCAGCAGCATTTTCTTGAACCTGAAGTCAATTTGGATGATTCCATAGATATTCAGCAAC
AGGATATGGATATAGATGAAGGGCAAGATGGAGTGGAAGAGGAGGTCTTTGAACAAGAAGCTAAGAAAGT
GGCGGTTCGCTCAAGATCAAGAACACATTCACGATCTCGTTCAAGATCACCAAGAAAACGAAGGTCTAGG
TCACGGTCTGGCTCTAGAAAGCGTAAACACAGAAAGCGATCACGCTCCCGCTCAAGAGAAAGAAAGAGGA
AATCATCACGGTCGTATTCAAGTGAAAGGAGAGCCAGAGAAAGGGAGAAAGAACGACAGAAAAAGGGATT
ACCTCCAATTAGATCTAAAACACTAAGTGTATGTAGTACTACTCTCTGGGTTGGGCAAGTGGACAAGAAG
GCAACACAGCAAGACTTAACCAACCTGTTTGAAGAGTTTGGACAGATTGAATCCATTAATATGATTCCTC
CGCGAGGCTGTGCTTATGTCTGCATGGTTCATCGACAAGATGCATTTCGAGCTCTTCAGAAACTCAGTTC
TGGATCATATAAAATTGGGTCCAAGGTCATTAAGATCGCTTGGGCTTTAAACAAAGGTGTAAAAACAGAA
TACAAACAATTCTGGGATGTGGATCTTGGAGTTACATATATACCATGGGAAAAAGTTAAAGTGGATGACT
TGGAAGGTTTTGCAGAAGGAGGCATGATTGATCAGGAGACTGTAAATACTGAGTGGGAAACTGTGAAAAG
CTCAGAACCTGTTAAAGAGACGGTCCAGACAACTCAGAGCCCAACTCCAGTTGAAAAGGAGACAGTGGTC
ACAACCCAGGCAGAGGTTTTCCCTCCTCCTGTTGCTATGTTGCAGATTCCAGTGGCGCCAGCCGTGCCTA
CAGTTAGTTTAGTCCCACCAGCATTTCCTGTGTCGATGCCGGTTCCTCCTCCTGGATTCAGTCCAATCCC
TCCACCTCCTTTTTTAAGAGCAAGTTTTAACCCTTCACAACCACCACCTGGTTTCATGCCGCCTCCAGTT
CCCCCACCTGTTGTGCCACCCCCTACGATTCCACCAGTAGTACCAACATCTTTAGTGCAGCCGTCATTAT
CCATGACACCGGAAACTGTGAAAGATGTTGGATTTGGTAGCCTTGTTATACCAGGCGGTTCTGTTGCCAG
CAATCTTGCTACTTCCGCTCTGCCAGCTGGAAATGTTTTTAATGCTCCAACTAAACAGGCAGAGCCTGAA
GAAAAAGTACCTCATCTTATAGACCACCAGATTTCTTCTGGTGAAAACACCAGATCAGTGATTCCAAATG
ATATTTCAAGTAATGCTGCAATTTTAGGAGGACAGCCGCCAAATGTGACAAGCAATTCTGGAATTCTGGG
AGTCCAAAGACCAAATGTATCAAGTAATTCTGAAATTCTTGGGGTCCGGCCATCTAATGTTTCCAGTAGT
TCTGGGATTATTGCAGCCCAACCACCAAATATTCTAAATAACTCTGGAATATTGGGAATACAGCCACCCA
GTGTGTCAAATAGTTCTGGACTTTTGGGAGTGCTACCCCCAAATATACCTAACAATTCTGGACTTGTAGG
AGTACAGCCACCAAATGTTCCAAATACTCCTGGACTTCTGGGAACACAGCCACCAGCTGGACCTCAAAAC
TTACCCCCTTTAAGTATCCCTAATCAAAGGATGCCCACAATGCCAATGTTAGACATTCGTCCGGGACTAA
TACCACAGGCACCTGGGCCAAGATTCCCTTTAATACAGCCTGGAATTCCACCCCAACGGGGAATCCCACC
CCCATCGGTACTTGATTCAGCTCTTCATCCACCACCCCGTGGACCTTTTCCTCCAGGAGATATTTTTAGT
CAACCAGAAAGACCTTTTTTAGCTCCTGGAAGACAAAGCGTAGACAATGTTACTAACCCAGAAAAAAGGA
TACCACTTGGGAATGATAACATTCAACAGGAAGGAGATAGAGATTATCGGTTTCCTCCTATAGAAACCAG
GGAAAGCATTAGTAGACCTCCCCCTGTGGATGTTAGAGATGTGGTTGGGCGGCCTATAGATCCAAGAGAA
GGTCCTGGACGGCCTCCACTAGATGGTAGGGATCATTTTGGAAGACCTCCTGTAGATATAAGAGAGAATC
TTGTGAGGCCAGGTATAGATCATCTTGGTCGAAGAGACCACTTTGGCTTTAATCCAGAGAAGCCCTGGGG
GCATAGAGGAGATTTTGATGAGAGAGAGCATCGGGTTCTACCGGTCTATGGTGGTCCAAAAGGCTTACAT
GAAGAAAGAGGTAGATTTCGGTCTGGAAACTATCGATTTGATCCTAGAAGTGGTCCTTGGAACCGAGGAT
TTGGACAAGAAGTTCACAGAGATTTTGATGACCGCAGAAGACCCTGGGAGAGGCAAAGGGATAGGGATGA
CAGAGATTTTGATTTCTGCAGAGAAATGAATGGAAATCGTCTTGGACGAGACAGAATTCAAAACACTTGG
GTTCCCCCTCCTCATGCTCGGGTTTTTGATTATTTTGAAGGGGCCACTTCTCAACGAAAAGGTGATAATG
TGCCTCAGGTTAATGGTGAAAATACAGAGAGACATGCTCAGCCACCACCTATACCAGTACAGAATGATCC
TGAACTTTATGAAAAACTGACATCTTCAAATGAAATAAACAAGGAGAAGAGTGACACAGTTGCTGATATA
GAAAGTGAACCAGTGGTAGAAAGCACAGAAACTGAGGGGACATAAAACCCAGCTTTCTTGTACAAAGTGG
TTGATATCCAGCACAGTGGCGGCCGCTCAAGTCTAGAGGGCCCGCGGTTCGAAGGTAAGCCTATCCCTAA
CCCTCTCCTCGGTCTCGATTCTACGCGTACCTGATCCGCGGCCGCATAGATAACTGATCCAGTGTGCCTC
GAGTCTAGAGGGCCCGTTTAAACCCGCTGATCAGCCTCGACTGTGCCTTCTAGTTGCCAGCCATCTGTTG
TTTGCCCCTCCCCCGTGCCTTCCTTGACCCTGGAAGGTGCCACTCCCACTGTCCTTTCCTAATAAAATGA
GGAAATTGCATCGCATTGTCTGAGTAGGTGTCATTCTATTCTGGGGGGTGGGGTGGGGCAGGACAGCAAG
GGGGAGGATTGGGAAGACAATAGCAGGCATGCTGGGGATGCGGTGGGCTCTATGGCTTCTGAGGCGGAAA
GAACCAGCTGGGGCTCTAGGGGGTATCCCC
[124 nt withheld, positions 5281-5404]
C
[91 nt withheld, positions 5406-5496]
AGGGTGATGGTTCACGTACCTAGAAGTTCCTATTCCGAAGTTCCTATTCTCTAGAAAGTATAGGAACTTC
CTTGGCCAAAAAGCCTGAACTCACCGCGACGTCTGTCGAGAAGTTTCTGATCGAAAAGTTCGACAGCGTC
TCCGACCTGATGCAGCTCTCGGAGGGCGAAGAATCTCGTGCTTTCAGCTTCGATGTAGGAGGGCGTGGAT
ATGTCCTGCGGGTAAATAGCTGCGCCGATGGTTTCTACAAAGATCGTTATGTTTATCGGCACTTTGCATC
GGCCGCGCTCCCGATTCCGGAAGTGCTTGACATTGGGGAATTCAGCGAGAGCCTGACCTATTGCATCTCC
CGCCGTGCACAGGGTGTCACGTTGCAAGACCTGCCTGAAACCGAACTGCCCGCTGTTCTGCAGCCGGTCG
CGGAGGCCATGGATGCGATCGCTGCGGCCGATCTTAGCCAGACGAGCGGGTTCGGCCCATTCGGACCGCA
AGGAATCGGTCAATACACTACATGGCGTGATTTCATATGCGCGATTGCTGATCCCCATGTGTATCACTGG
CAAACTGTGATGGACGACACCGTCAGTGCGTCCGTCGCGCAGGCTCTCGATGAGCTGATGCTTTGGGCCG
AGGACTGCCCCGAAGTCCGGCACCTCGTGCACGCGGATTTCGGCTCCAACAATGTCCTGACGGACAATGG
CCGCATAACAGCGGTCATTGACTGGAGCGAGGCGATGTTCGGGGATTCCCAATACGAGGTCGCCAACATC
TTCTTCTGGAGGCCGTGGTTGGCTTGTATGGAGCAGCAGACGCGCTACTTCGAGCGGAGGCATCCGGAGC
TTGCAGGATCGCCGCGGCTCCGGGCGTATATGCTCCGCATTGGTCTTGACCAACTCTATCAGAGCTTGGT
TGACGGCAATTTCGATGATGCAGCTTGGGCGCAGGGTCGATGCGACGCAATCGTCCGATCCGGAGCCGGG
ACTGTCGGGCGTACACAAATCGCCCGCAGAAGCGCGGCCGTCTGGACCGATGGCTGTGTAGAAGTACTCG
CCGATAGTGGAAACCGACGCCCCAGCACTCGTCCGAGGGCAAAGGAATAGCACGTACTACGAGATTTCGA
TTCCACCGCCGCCTTCTATGAAAGGTTGGGCTTCGGAATCGTTTTCCGGGACGCCGGCTGGATGATCCTC
CAGCGCGGGGATCTCATGCTGGAGTTCTTCGCCCACCCCAACTTGTTTATTGCAGCTTATAATGGTTACA
AATAAAGCAATAGCATCACAAATTTCACAAATAAAGCATTTTTTTCACTGCATTCTAGTTGTGGTTTGTC
CAAACTCATCAATGTATCTTATCATGTCTGTATACCGTCGACCTCTAGCTAGAGCTTGGCGTAATCATGG
TCATAGCTGTTTCCTGTGTGAAATTGTTATCCGCTCACAATTCCACACAACATACGAGCCGGAAGCATAA
AGTGTAAAGCCTGGGGTGCCTAATGAGTGAGCTAACTCACATTAATTGCGTTGCGCTCACTGCCCGCTTT
CCAGTCGGGAAACCTGTCGTGCCAGCTGCATTAATGAATCGGCCAACGCGCGGGGAGAGGCGGTTTGCGT
ATTGGGCGCTCTTCCGCTTCCTCGCTCACTGACTCGCTGCGCTCGGTCGTTCGGCTGCGGCGAGCGGTAT
CAGCTCACTCAAAGGCGGTAATACGGTTATCCACAGAATCAGGGGATAACGCAGGAAAGAACATGTGAGC
AAAAGGCCAGCAAAAGGCCAGGAACCGTAAAAAGGCCGCGTTGCTGGCGTTTTTCCATAGGCTCCGCCCC
CCTGACGAGCATCACAAAAATCGACGCTCAAGTCAGAGGTGGCGAAACCCGACAGGACTATAAAGATACC
AGGCGTTTCCCCCTGGAAGCTCCCTCGTGCGCTCTCCTGTTCCGACCCTGCCGCTTACCGGATACCTGTC
CGCCTTTCTCCCTTCGGGAAGCGTGGCGCTTTCTCATAGCTCACGCTGTAGGTATCTCAGTTCGGTGTAG
GTCGTTCGCTCCAAGCTGGGCTGTGTGCACGAACCCCCCGTTCAGCCCGACCGCTGCGCCTTATCCGGTA
ACTATCGTCTTGAGTCCAACCCGGTAAGACACGACTTATCGCCACTGGCAGCAGCCACTGGTAACAGGAT
TAGCAGAGCGAGGTATGTAGGCGGTGCTACAGAGTTCTTGAAGTGGTGGCCTAACTACGGCTACACTAGA
AGAACAGTATTTGGTATCTGCGCTCTGCTGAAGCCAGTTACCTTCGGAAAAAGAGTTGGTAGCTCTTGAT
CCGGCAAACAAACCACCGCTGGTAGCGGTGGTTTTTTTGTTTGCAAGCAGCAGATTACGCGCAGAAAAAA
AGGATCTCAAGAAGATCCTTTGATCTTTTCTACGGGGTCTGACGCTCAGTGGAACGAAAACTCACGTTAA
GGGATTTTGGTCATGAGATTATCAAAAAGGATCTTCACCTAGATCCTTTTAAATTAAAAATGAAGTTTTA
AATCAATCTAAAGTATATATGAGTAAACTTGGTCTGACAGTTACCAATGCTTAATCAGTGAGGCACCTAT
CTCAGCGATCTGTCTATTTCGTTCATCCATAGTTGCCTGACTCCCCGTCGTGTAGATAACTACGATACGG
GAGGGCTTACCATCTGGCCCCAGTGCTGCAATGATACCGCGAGACCCACGCTCACCGGCTCCAGATTTAT
CAGCAATAAACCAGCCAGCCGGAAGGGCCGAGCGCAGAAGTGGTCCTGCAACTTTATCCGCCTCCATCCA
GTCTATTAATTGTTGCCGGGAAGCTAGAGTAAGTAGTTCGCCAGTTAATAGTTTGCGCAACGTTGTTGCC
ATTGCTACAGGCATCGTGGTGTCACGCTCGTCGTTTGGTATGGCTTCATTCAGCTCCGGTTCCCAACGAT
CAAGGCGAGTTACATGATCCCCCATGTTGTGCAAAAAAGCGGTTAGCTCCTTCGGTCCTCCGATCGTTGT
CAGAAGTAAGTTGGCCGCAGTGTTATCACTCATGGTTATGGCAGCACTGCATAATTCTCTTACTGTCATG
CCATCCGTAAGATGCTTTTCTGTGACTGGTGAGTACTCAACCAAGTCATTCTGAGAATAGTGTATGCGGC
GACCGAGTTGCTCTTGCCCGGCGTCAATACGGGATAATACCGCGCCACATAGCAGAACTTTAAAAGTGCT
CATCATTGGAAAACGTTCTTCGGGGCGAAAACTCTCAAGGATCTTACCGCTGTTGAGATCCAGTTCGATG
TAACCCACTCGTGCACCCAACTGATCTTCAGCATCTTTTACTTTCACCAGCGTTTCTGGGTGAGCAAAAA
CAGGAAGGCAAAATGCCGCAAAAAAGGGAATAAGGGCGACACGGAAATGTTGAATACTCATACTCTTCCT
TTTTCAATATTATTGAAGCATTTATCAGGGTTATTGTCTCATGAGCGGATACATATTTGAATGTATTTAG
AAAAATAAACAAATAGGGGTTCCGCGCACATTTCCCCGAAAAGTGCCACCTGACGTCGACGGATCGGGAG
ATCTCCCGATCCCCTATGGTGCACTCTCAGTACAATCTGCTCTGATGCCGCATAGTTAAGCCAGTATCTG
CTCCCTGCTTGTGTGTTGGAGGTCGCTGAGTAGTGCGCGAGCAAAATTTAAGCTACAACAAGGCAAGGCT
TGACCGACAATTGCATGAAGAATCTGCTTAGGGTTAGGCGTTTTGCGCTGCTTCGCGATGTACGGGCCAG
ATATACGCGTT
Features (pLannotate 1.2.2; 25 found; start..end, strand, type, name):
      1..380     +  enhancer       CMV enhancer: human cytomegalovirus immediate early enhancer
    381..584     +  promoter       CMV promoter: human cytomegalovirus (CMV) immediate early promoter
    586..605     +  promoter       PLtetO-1 promoter (fragment): modified phage lambda PL promoter with tet operator sites (Lutz and Bujard, 1997)
    607..626     +  promoter       PLtetO-1 promoter (fragment): modified phage lambda PL promoter with tet operator sites (Lutz and Bujard, 1997)
    634..667     +  promoter       TRE3GV promoter (fragment): 3rd-generation Tet-responsive promoter that can be activated by binding of Tet-On® 3G, optimized for retroviral and lentiviral vectors
    762..782     +  CDS            FLAG (fragment): FLAG® epitope tag, followed by an enterokinase cleavage site
    825..849     +  protein_bind   attB1: mutant version of attB; recombination site for the Gateway® BP reaction BP Clonase™
    990..4802    +  CDS            SCAF8: SCAF8_HUMAN - Also known as CCAP7 From Homo sapiens (Human).
   4807..4831    -  protein_bind   attB2: mutant version of attB; recombination site for the Gateway® BP reaction BP Clonase™
   4884..4925    +  CDS            V5 tag: epitope tag from simian virus 5
   5011..5235    +  polyA_signal   bGH poly(A) signal: bovine growth hormone polyadenylation signal
   5239..5260    +  promoter       SV40 promoter (fragment): SV40 enhancer and early promoter
   5281..5514    +  rep_origin     f1 ori (fragment) (sequence partly withheld): f1 bacteriophage origin of replication; arrow indicates direction of (+) strand synthesis
   5519..5566    +  protein_bind   FRT: FLP-mediated recombination occurs in the 8-bp core sequence TCTAGAAA (Turan and Bode, 2011). FLP recombinase from the Saccharomyces cerevisiae 2μ plasmid
   5574..6596    +  CDS            HygR: aminoglycoside phosphotransferase from E. coli; aph(4)-Ia; confers resistance to hygromycin
   6606..6731    +  CDS            ble (fragment): BLE_KLEPN - Experimental evidence at protein level: Swiss-Prot protein existence level 1. Binding protein with a strong affinity to the bleomycin family of antibiotics. Binds to CL990; an antimitotic-antibiotic compound. From Klebsiella pneumoniae.
   6726..6847    +  polyA_signal   SV40 poly(A) signal: SV40 polyadenylation signal
   6920..6936    -  protein_bind   lac operator: The lac repressor binds to the lac operator to inhibit transcription in E. coli. This inhibition can be relieved by adding lactose or isopropyl-β-D-thiogalactopyranoside (IPTG). lac repressor encoded by lacI
   6944..6974    -  promoter       lac promoter: promoter for the E. coli lac operon
   6989..7010    -  protein_bind   CAP binding site: CAP binding activates transcription in the presence of cAMP. E. coli catabolite activator protein
   7023..7115    -  CDS            lacI (fragment): lac repressor; lacI; The lac repressor binds to the lac operator to inhibit transcription in E. coli. This inhibition can be relieved by adding lactose or isopropyl-β-D-thiogalactopyranoside (IPTG).
   7298..7886    -  rep_origin     ori: high-copy-number ColE1/pMB1/pBR322/pUC origin of replication
   8057..8917    -  CDS            AmpR: β-lactamase; bla; confers resistance to ampicillin, carbenicillin, and related antibiotics
   8918..9022    -  promoter       AmpR promoter: bla
   9081..9133    -  misc_feature   bom (fragment): basis of mobility region from pBR322
