[The description below was written by a language model from this plasmid's Addgene catalogue record and pLannotate feature annotations shown in this document.]
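Description:
pFRT/TO/FLAGHA-SCAF8 is a mammalian expression plasmid for doxycycline-inducible production of human SCAF8 (also known as RBM16) carrying an N-terminal FLAG/HA tag supplied by the backbone. It is maintained in E. coli through a high-copy ColE1/pUC-type origin and an ampicillin resistance gene. The insert, about 4 kb and corresponding to SCAF8 isoform C, was introduced by Gateway cloning and sits between attB1 and attB2 sites. It contains synonymous mutations that make it resistant to the guide RNAs used in the associated study, so the encoded protein is unchanged while the transgene escapes CRISPR targeting of the endogenous gene.

Expression is driven by the CMV enhancer and promoter. Immediately downstream are short tet operator matches, which the annotation software labels as fragments of other tet-regulated promoters. This is the "TO" arrangement, in which a Tet repressor holds the promoter silent until tetracycline or doxycycline releases it. Transcripts end at a bGH polyadenylation signal. A V5 tag sequence is annotated after attB2, but the record does not describe a C-terminal tag, so it is probably not part of the expressed protein.

Downstream, an FRT site directly precedes a hygromycin resistance coding sequence with an SV40 poly(A) signal and no annotated promoter of its own. This layout fits FLP-mediated integration at a genomic FRT site in a compatible host cell line, with hygromycin selecting integrants, although the record does not name the cell line. The design suits complementation or rescue experiments in SCAF8-edited cells and tag-based detection or purification. The sequenced record is slightly longer than the catalogued total size.
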