Addgene plasmid #122470: pFRT/TO/FLAGHA-SCAF8
Purpose: Dox-inducible FLAG/HA (N-terminal tag) SCAF8 expression
Depositing lab: Jesper Svejstrup. Depositing organization: Francis Crick Institute. Publication: SCAF4 and SCAF8, mRNA Anti-Terminator Proteins. Gregersen LH, Mitter R, Ugalde AP, Nojima T, Proudfoot NJ, Agami R, Stewart A, Svejstrup JQ. Cell. 2019 May 10. pii: S0092-8674(19)30457-X. doi: 10.1016/j.cell.2019.04.038. PubMed 31104839.
Backbone
  Vector backbone: pFRT/TO/FLAGHA
  Backbone size w/o insert (bp): 5294
  Total vector size (bp): 9245
  Vector type: Mammalian Expression
  Selectable markers: Hygromycin
Growth in bacteria
  Bacterial resistance: Ampicillin, 100 μg/mL
  Growth temperature: 37°C
  Growth strain: DH5alpha
  Copy number: High Copy
Gene/Insert
  Gene/Insert name: SCAF8 isoform C CRISPR resistant
  Species: H. sapiens (human)
  Insert size (bp): 3951
  Mutation: Synonymous mutations conferring resistance to gRNAs described in Gregersen et al.
  GenBank ID: NM_001286189.1
  Entrez Gene: SCAF8 (a.k.a. RBM16)
  Promoter: CMV
  Tag / fusion protein: FLAGHA (N terminal on backbone)
  Cloning method: Gateway Cloning
  Sequencing primers: 5′ CMV forward; 3′ BGH Reverse
Terms and licenses: Academic/Nonprofit Terms; Industry Terms: Not Available to Industry
How to cite: pFRT/TO/FLAGHA-SCAF8 was a gift from Jesper Svejstrup (Addgene plasmid # 122470 ; http://n2t.net/addgene:122470 ; RRID:Addgene_122470)
